>Addgene plasmid #169743 | CMV+ (mScarlet-I) plasmid with onboard mCitrine cassette | addgene full sequence | sequence record 334355 | Addgene NGS Result
CTGCCCACTTGGCAGTACATCAAGTGTATCATATGCCAAGTACGCCCCCTATTGACGTCAATGACGGTAA
ATGGCCCGCCTGGCATTATGCCCAGTACATGACCTTATGGGACTTTCCTACTTGGCAGTACATCTACGTA
TTAGTCATCGCTATTACCATGGTGATGCGGTTTTGGCAGTACATCAATGGGCGTGGATAGCGGTTTGACT
CACGGGGATTTCCAAGTCTCCACCCCATTGACGTCAATGGGAGTTTGTTTTGGCACCAAAATCAACGGGA
CTTTCCAAAATGTCGTAACAACTCCGCCCCATTGACGCAAATGGGCGGTAGGCGTGTACGGTGGGAGGTC
TATATAAGCATCCCTATCAGTGATAGAGATCAGATCTCCCTATCAGTGATAGAGAGCTGTTTTGACCTCC
ATAGAAGACACCGGGACCGATCCAGCCTCCGGACTCTAGCGTTTAAACTTAAGCTGGGTACCCGGGGATC
CTCTAGGGCCTCTGAGCTATTCCAGAAGTAGTGAAGAGGCTTTTTTGGAGGCCTAGGCTTTTGCAAAAAG
CTCCGGATCGATCCTGAGAACTTCAGGGTGAGTTTGGGGACCCTTGATTGTTCTTTCTTTTTCGCTATTG
TAAAATTCATGTTATATGGAGGGGGCAAAGTTTTCAGGGTGTTGTTTAGAATGGGAAGATGTCCCTTGTA
TCACCATGGACCCTCATGATAATTTTGTTTCTTTCACTTTCTACTCTGTTGACAACCATTGTCTCCTCTT
ATTTTCTTTTCATTTTCTGTAACTTTTTCGTTAAACTTTAGCTTGCATTTGTAACGAATTTTTAAATTCA
CTTTTGTTTATTTGTCAGATTGTAAGTACTTTCTCTAATCACTTTTTTTTCAAGGCAATCAGGGTATATT
ATATTGTACTTCAGCACAGTTTTAGAGAACAATTGTTATAATTAAATGATAAGGTAGAATATTTCTGCAT
ATAAATTCTGGCTGGCGTGGAAATATTCTTATTGGTAGAAACAACTACATCCTGGTCATCATCCTGCCTT
TCTCTTTATGGTTACAATGATATACACTGTTTGAGATGAGGATAAAATACTCTGAGTCCAAACCGGGCCC
CTCTGCTAACCATGTTCATGCCTTCTTCTTTTTCCTACAGGTCCTGCAGGCGCCACCATGGTGAGCAAGG
GCGAGGCAGTGATCAAGGAGTTCATGCGGTTCAAGGTGCACATGGAGGGCTCCATGAACGGCCACGAGTT
CGAGATCGAGGGCGAGGGCGAGGGCCGCCCCTACGAGGGCACCCAGACCGCCAAGCTGAAGGTGACCAAG
GGTGGCCCCCTGCCCTTCTCCTGGGACATCCTGTCCCCTCAGTTCATGTACGGCTCCAGGGCCTTCATCA
AGCACCCCGCCGACATCCCCGACTACTATAAGCAGTCCTTCCCCGAGGGCTTCAAGTGGGAGCGCGTGAT
GAACTTCGAGGACGGCGGCGCCGTGACCGTGACCCAGGACACCTCCCTGGAGGACGGCACCCTGATCTAC
AAGGTGAAGCTCCGCGGCACCAACTTCCCTCCTGACGGCCCCGTAATGCAGAAGAAGACAATGGGCTGGG
AAGCGTCCACCGAGCGGTTGTACCCCGAGGACGGCGTGCTGAAGGGCGACATTAAGATGGCCCTGCGCCT
GAAGGACGGCGGCCGCTACCTGGCGGACTTCAAGACCACCTACAAGGCCAAGAAGCCCGTGCAGATGCCC
GGCGCCTACAACGTCGACCGCAAGTTGGACATCACCTCCCACAACGAGGACTACACCGTGGTGGAACAGT
ACGAACGCTCCGAGGGCCGCCACTCCACCGGCGGCATGGACGAGCTGTACAAGTAAGCGGCCGCAATCAA
CCTCTGGATTACAAAATTTGTGAAAGATTGACTGGTATTCTTAACTATGTTGCTCCTTTTACGCTATGTG
GATACGCTGCTTTAATGCCTTTGTATCATGCTATTGCTTCCCGTATGGCTTTCATTTTCTCCTCCTTGTA
TAAATCCTGGTTGCTGTCTCTTTATGAGGAGTTGTGGCCCGTTGTCAGGCAACGTGGCGTGGTGTGCACT
GTGTTTGCTGACGCAACCCCCACTGGTTGGGGCATTGCCACCACCTGTCAGCTCCTTTCCGGGACTTTCG
CTTTCCCCCTCCCTATTGCCACGGCGGAACTCATCGCCGCCTGCCTTGCCCGCTGCTGGACAGGGGCTCG
GCTGTTGGGCACTGACAATTCCGTGGTGTTGTCCTCGAGTCTAGAGGGCCCGTTTAAACCCGCTGATCAG
CCTCGACTGTGCCTTCTAGTTGCCAGCCATCTGTTGTTTGCCCCTCCCCCGTGCCTTCCTTGACCCTGGA
AGGTGCCACTCCCACTGTCCTTTCCTAATAAAATGAGGAAATTGCATCGCATTGTCTGAGTAGGTGTCAT
TCTATTCTGGGGGGTGGGGTGGGGCAGGACAGCAAGGGGGAGGATTGGGAAGACAATAGCAGGCATGCTG
GGGATGCGGTGGGCTCTATGGCTTCTGAGGCGGAAAGAACCAGCTGGGGCTCTAGGGGGTATCCCC
[124 nt withheld, positions 2587-2710]
C
[91 nt withheld, positions 2712-2802]
AGGGTGATGGTTCACGTACCTAGAAGTTCCTATTCCGAAGTTCCTATTCTCTAGAAAGTATAGGAACTTC
CTTGGCCAAAAAGCCTGAACTCACCGCGACGTCTGTCGAGAAGTTTCTGATCGAAAAGTTCGACAGCGTC
TCCGACCTGATGCAGCTCTCGGAGGGCGAAGAATCTCGTGCTTTCAGCTTCGATGTAGGAGGGCGTGGAT
ATGTCCTGCGGGTAAATAGCTGCGCCGATGGTTTCTACAAAGATCGTTATGTTTATCGGCACTTTGCATC
GGCCGCGCTCCCGATTCCGGAAGTGCTTGACATTGGGGAATTCAGCGAGAGCCTGACCTATTGCATCTCC
CGCCGTGCACAGGGTGTCACGTTGCAAGACCTGCCTGAAACCGAACTGCCCGCTGTTCTGCAGCCGGTCG
CGGAGGCCATGGATGCGATCGCTGCGGCCGATCTTAGCCAGACGAGCGGGTTCGGCCCATTCGGACCGCA
AGGAATCGGTCAATACACTACATGGCGTGATTTCATATGCGCGATTGCTGATCCCCATGTGTATCACTGG
CAAACTGTGATGGACGACACCGTCAGTGCGTCCGTCGCGCAGGCTCTCGATGAGCTGATGCTTTGGGCCG
AGGACTGCCCCGAAGTCCGGCACCTCGTGCACGCGGATTTCGGCTCCAACAATGTCCTGACGGACAATGG
CCGCATAACAGCGGTCATTGACTGGAGCGAGGCGATGTTCGGGGATTCCCAATACGAGGTCGCCAACATC
TTCTTCTGGAGGCCGTGGTTGGCTTGTATGGAGCAGCAGACGCGCTACTTCGAGCGGAGGCATCCGGAGC
TTGCAGGATCGCCGCGGCTCCGGGCGTATATGCTCCGCATTGGTCTTGACCAACTCTATCAGAGCTTGGT
TGACGGCAATTTCGATGATGCAGCTTGGGCGCAGGGTCGATGCGACGCAATCGTCCGATCCGGAGCCGGG
ACTGTCGGGCGTACACAAATCGCCCGCAGAAGCGCGGCCGTCTGGACCGATGGCTGTGTAGAAGTACTCG
CCGATAGTGGAAACCGACGCCCCAGCACTCGTCCGAGGGCAAAGGAATAGCACGTACTACGAGATTTCGA
TTCCACCGCCGCCTTCTATGAAAGGTTGGGCTTCGGAATCGTTTTCCGGGACGCCGGCTGGATGATCCTC
CAGCGCGGGGATCTCATGCTGGAGTTCTTCGCCCACCCCAACTTGTTTATTGCAGCTTATAATGGTTACA
AATAAAGCAATAGCATCACAAATTTCACAAATAAAGCATTTTTTTCACTGCATTCTAGTTGTGGTTTGTC
CAAACTCATCAATGTATCTTATCATGTCTGTATACCGTCGACCTCTAGCTAGAGCTTGGCGTAATCATGG
TCATAGCTGTTTCCTGTGTGAAATTGTTATCCGCTCACAATTCCACACAACATACGAGCCGGAAGCATAA
AGTGTAAAGCCTGGGGTGCCTAATGAGTGAGCTAACTCACATTAATTGCGTTGCGCTCACTGCCCGCTTT
CCAGTCGGGAAACCTGTCGTGCCAGCTGCATTAATGAATCGGCCAACGCGCGGGGAGAGGCGGTTTGCGT
ATTGGGCGCTCTTCCGCTGCTCCGGTGCCCGTCAGTGGGCAGAGCGCACATCGCCCACAGTCCCCGAGAA
GTTGGGGGGAGGGGTCGGCAATTGAACCGGTGCCTAGAGAAGGTGGCGCGGGGTAAACTGGGAAAGTGAT
GTCGTGTACTGGCTCCGCCTTTTTCCCGAGGGTGGGGGAGAACCGTATATAAGTGCAGTAGTCGCCGTGA
ACGTTCTTTTTCGCAACGGGTTTGCCGCCAGAACACAGGTAAGTGCCGTGTGTGGTTCCCGCGGGCCTGG
CCTCTTTACGGGYYWTGGCCCTTKMSGGGTTATGGCCCTTGCGTGCCTTGAATTACTTCCACGCCCCTGG
CTGCAGTACGTGATTCTTGATCCCGAGCTTCGGGTTGGAAGTGGGTGGGAGAGTTCGAGGCCTTGCGCTT
AAGGAGCCCCTTCGCCTCGTGCTTGAGTTGAGGCCTGGCCTGGGCGCTGGGGCCGCCGCGTGCGAATCTG
GTGGCACCTTCGCGCCTGTCTCGCTGCTTTCGATAAGTCTCTAGCCATTTAAAATTTTTGATGACCTGCT
GCGACGCTTTTTTTCTGGCAAGATAGTCTTGTAAATGCGGGCCAAGATCTGCACACTGGTATTTCGGTTT
TTGGGGCCGCGGGCGGCGACGGGGCCCGTGCGTCCCAGCGCACATGTTCGGCGAGGCGGGGCCTGCGAGC
GCGGCCACCGAGAATCGGACGGGGGTAGTCTCAAGCTGGCCGGCCTGCTCTGGTGCCTGGCCTCGCGCCG
CCGTGTATCGCCCCGCCCTGGGCGGCAAGGCTGGCCCGGTCGGCACCAGTTGCGTGAGCGGAAAGATGGC
CGCTTCCCGGCCCTGCTGCAGGGAGCTCAAAATGGAGGACGCGGCGCTCGGGAGAGCGGGCGGGTGAGTC
ACCCACACAAAGGAAAAGGGCCTTTCCGTCCTCAGCCGTCGCTTCATGTGACTCCACGGAGTACCGGGCG
CCGTCCAGGCACCTCGATTAGTTCTCGAGCTTTTGGAGTACGTCGTCTTTAGGTTGGGGGGAGGGGTTTT
ATGCGATGGAGTTTCCCCACACTGAGTGGGTGGAGACTGAAGTTAGGCCAGCTTGGCACTTGATGTAATT
CTCCTTGGAATTTGCCCTTTTTGAGTTTGGATCTTGGTTCATTCTCAAGCCTCAGACAGTGGTTCAAAGT
TTTTTTCTTCCATTTCAGGTGTCGTGACATAAACTGCCCTAGACCACCATGGTGAGCAAGGGCGAGGAGC
TGTTCACCGGGGTGGTGCCCATCCTGGTCGAGCTGGACGGCGACGTAAACGGCCACAAGTTCAGCGTGTC
CGGCGAGGGCGAGGGCGATGCCACCTACGGCAAGCTGACCCTGAAGTTCATCTGCACCACCGGCAAGCTG
CCCGTGCCCTGGCCCACCCTCGTGACCACCTTCGGCTACGGCCTGATGTGCTTCGCCCGCTACCCCGACC
ACATGAAGCAGCACGACTTCTTCAAGTCCGCCATGCCCGAAGGCTACGTCCAGGAGCGCACCATCTTCTT
CAAGGACGACGGCAACTACAAGACCCGCGCCGAGGTGAAGTTCGAGGGCGACACCCTGGTGAACCGCATC
GAGCTGAAGGGCATCGACTTCAAGGAGGACGGCAACATCCTGGGGCACAAGCTGGAGTACAACTACAACA
GCCACAACGTCTATATCATGGCCGACAAGCAGAAGAACGGCATCAAGGTGAACTTCAAGATCCGCCACAA
CATCGAGGACGGCAGCGTGCAGCTCGCCGACCACTACCAGCAGAACACCCCCATCGGCGACGGCCCCGTG
CTGCTGCCCGACAACCACTACCTGAGCTACCAGTCCAAGCTGAGCAAAGACCCCAACGAGAAGCGCGATC
ACATGGTCCTGCTGGAGTTCGTGACCGCCGCCGGGATCACTCTCGGCATGGACGAGCTGTACAAGTAGTA
ATCTAGAGGGCCCTATTCTATAGTGTCACCTAAATGCTAGAGCTCGCTGATCAGTCCATAGTCGACGGAT
CCACCGGATCTAGATAACTGATCATAATCAGCCATACCACATTTGTAGAGGTTTTACTTGCTTTAAAAAA
CCTCCCACACCTCCCCCTGAACCTGAAACATAAAATGAATGCAATTGTTGTTGTTAACTTGTTTATTGCA
GCTTATAATGGTTACAAATAAAGCAATAGCATCACAAATTTCACAAATAAAGCATTTTTTTCACTGCATT
CTAGTTGTGGTTTGTCCAAACTCATCAATGTATCTTAACGCGTAAATTGTAAGCGTTAATATTTTGTTAA
AATTCGCGTTAAATTTTTGTTAAATCAGCTCATTTTTTAACCAATAGGCCGGCTGTCTGTTCAGTTATGA
AGATGCCGCATAGTTAAGCCAGTATCTGCTCCCTGGTCTTCTCCATCGGATCCTGATCAGGGGAGCTCAC
GGGGACAGCCCCCCCCCAAAGCCCCCAGGGATGTAATTACGTCCCTCCCCCGCTAGGGGGCAGCAGCGAC
CGCCCGGGGCTCCGCTCCGGTCCGGCGCTCCCCCCGCATCCCGAGCCGGCAGCGTGCGGGGACAGCCCGG
GCACGGGGAAGGTGGCACGGGATGCGGTGGGCTCTATGGACATGTGAGCAAAAGGCCAGCAAAAGGCCAG
GAACCGTAAAAAGGCCGCGTTGCTGGCGTTTTTCCATAGGCTCCGCCCCCCTGACGAGCATCACAAAAAT
CGACGCTCAAGTCAGAGGTGGCGAAACCCGACAGGACTATAAAGATACYCCTTTCCTAATAAAATGAGGA
AATTGCATCGCATTGTCTGAGCCGCTCCGGTCCGGCGCTCCCCCCGCATCCCGAGCCGGCAGCGTGYGSG
NNGACAGCCCGGGCACGGGGAAGGTGGCACGGGATGCGGTGGGCTCTATGGACATGTGAGCAAAAGGCCA
GCAAAAGGCCAGGAACCGTAAAAAGGCCGCGTTGCTGGCGTTTTTCCATAGGCTCCGCCCCCCTGACGAG
CATCACAAAAATCGACGCTCAAGTCAGAGGTGGCGAAACCCGACAGGACTATAAAGATACCAGGCGTTTC
CCCCTGGAAGCTCCCTCGTGCGCTCTCCTGTTCCGACCCTGCCGCTTACCGGATACCTGTCCGCCTTTCT
CCCTTCGGGAAGCGTGGCGCTTTCTCATAGCTCACGCTGTAGGTATCTCAGTTCGGTGTAGGTCGTTCGC
TCCAAGCTGGGCTGTGTGCACGAACCCCCCGTTCAGCCCGACCGCTGCGCCTTATCCGGTAACTATCGTC
TTGAGTCCAACCCGGTAAGACACGACTTATCGCCACTGGCAGCAGCCACTGGTAACAGGATTAGCAGAGC
GAGGTATGTAGGCGGTGCTACAGAGTTCTTGAAGTGGTGGCCTAACTACGGCTACACTAGAAGAACAGTA
TTTGGTATCTGCGCTCTGCTGAAGCCAGTTACCTTCGGAAAAAGAGTTGGTAGCTCTTGATCCGGCAAAC
AAACCACCGCTGGTAGCGGTGGTTTTTTTGTTTGCAAGCAGCAGATTACGCGCAGAAAAAAAGGATCTCA
AGAAGATCCTTTGATCTTTTCTACGGGGTCTGACGCTCAGTGGAACGAAAACTCACGTTAAGGGATTTTG
GTCATGAGATTATCAAAAAGGATCTTCACCTAGATCCTTTTAAATTAAAAATGAAGTTTTAAATCAATCT
AAAGTATATATGAGTAAACTTGGTCTGACAGTTACCAATGCTTAATCAGTGAGGCACCTATCTCAGCGAT
CTGTCTATTTCGTTCATCCATAGTTGCCTGACTCCCCGTCGTGTAGATAACTACGATACGGGAGGGCTTA
CCATCTGGCCCCAGTGCTGCAATGATACCGCGAGACCCACGCTCACCGGCTCCAGATTTATCAGCAATAA
ACCAGCCAGCCGGAAGGGCCGAGCGCAGAAGTGGTCCTGCAACTTTATCCGCCTCCATCCAGTCTATTAA
TTGTTGCCGGGAAGCTAGAGTAAGTAGTTCGCCAGTTAATAGTTTGCGCAACGTTGTTGCCATTGCTACA
GGCATCGTGGTGTCACGCTCGTCGTTTGGTATGGCTTCATTCAGCTCCGGTTCCCAACGATCAAGGCGAG
TTACATGATCCCCCATGTTGTGCAAAAAAGCGGTTAGCTCCTTCGGTCCTCCGATCGTTGTCAGAAGTAA
GTTGGCCGCAGTGTTATCACTCATGGTTATGGCAGCACTGCATAATTCTCTTACTGTCATGCCATCCGTA
AGATGCTTTTCTGTGACTGGTGAGTACTCAACCAAGTCATTCTGAGAATAGTGTATGCGGCGACCGAGTT
GCTCTTGCCCGGCGTCAATACGGGATAATACCGCGCCACATAGCAGAACTTTAAAAGTGCTCATCATTGG
AAAACGTTCTTCGGGGCGAAAACTCTCAAGGATCTTACCGCTGTTGAGATCCAGTTCGATGTAACCCACT
CGTGCACCCAACTGATCTTCAGCATCTTTTACTTTCACCAGCGTTTCTGGGTGAGCAAAAACAGGAAGGC
AAAATGCCGCAAAAAAGGGAATAAGGGCGACACGGAAATGTTGAATACTCATACTCTTCCTTTTTCAATA
TTATTGAAGCATTTATCAGGGTTATTGTCTCATGAGCGGATACATATTTGAATGTATTTAGAAAAATAAA
CAAATAGGGGTTCCGCGCACATTTCCCCGAAAAGTGCCACCTGACGTCGACGGATCGGGAGATCTCCCGA
TCCCCTATGGTGCACTCTCAGTACAATCTGCTCTGATGCCGCATAGTTAAGCCAGTATCTGCTCCCTGCT
TGTGTGTTGGAGGTCGCTGAGTAGTGCGCGAGCAAAATTTAAGCTACAACAAGGCAAGGCTTGACCGACA
ATTGCATGAAGAATCTGCTTAGGGTTAGGCGTTTTGCGCTGCTTCGCGATGTACGGGCCAGATATACGCG
TTGACATTGATTATTGACTAGTTATTAATAGTAATCAATTACGGGGTCATTAGTTCATAGCCCATATATG
GAGTTCCGCGTTACATAACTTACGGTAAATGGCCCGCCTGGCTGACCGCCCAACGACCCCCGCCCATTGA
CGTCAATAATGACGTATGTTCCCATAGTAACGCCAATAGGGACTTTCCATTGACGTCAATGGGTGGAGTA
TTTACGGTAAA
Features (pLannotate 1.2.2; 36 found; start..end, strand, type, name):
    162..360     +  promoter       CMV promoter: human cytomegalovirus (CMV) immediate early promoter
    359..380     +  promoter       PLtetO-1 promoter (fragment): modified phage lambda PL promoter with tet operator sites (Lutz and Bujard, 1997)
    386..405     +  promoter       tight TRE promoter (fragment): Tet-responsive promoter PTight, consisting of seven tet operator sequences followed by the minimal CMV promoter
    472..496     +  misc_feature   MCS (fragment): pUC18/19 multiple cloning site
    497..557     +  promoter       SV40 promoter (fragment): SV40 early promoter
    588..1160    +  intron         β-globin intron: intron from rabbit β-globin gene
   1178..1873    +  CDS            mScarlet-I: mScarlet-I is a basic (constitutively fluorescent) red fluorescent protein published in 2016, derived from synthetic construct. It is reported to be a rapidly-maturing monomer with moderate acid sensitivity.
   1885..2273    +  misc_feature   WPRE: woodchuck hepatitis virus posttranscriptional regulatory element
   2317..2541    +  polyA_signal   bGH poly(A) signal: bovine growth hormone polyadenylation signal
   2545..2566    +  promoter       SV40 promoter (fragment): SV40 enhancer and early promoter
   2587..2820    +  rep_origin     f1 ori (fragment) (sequence partly withheld): f1 bacteriophage origin of replication; arrow indicates direction of (+) strand synthesis
   2825..2872    +  protein_bind   FRT: FLP-mediated recombination occurs in the 8-bp core sequence TCTAGAAA (Turan and Bode, 2011). FLP recombinase from the Saccharomyces cerevisiae 2μ plasmid
   2880..3902    +  CDS            HygR: aminoglycoside phosphotransferase from E. coli; aph(4)-Ia; confers resistance to hygromycin
   3912..4037    +  CDS            ble (fragment): BLE_KLEPN - Experimental evidence at protein level: Swiss-Prot protein existence level 1. Binding protein with a strong affinity to the bleomycin family of antibiotics. Binds to CL990; an antimitotic-antibiotic compound. From Klebsiella pneumoniae.
   4032..4153    +  polyA_signal   SV40 poly(A) signal: SV40 polyadenylation signal
   4226..4242    -  protein_bind   lac operator: The lac repressor binds to the lac operator to inhibit transcription in E. coli. This inhibition can be relieved by adding lactose or isopropyl-β-D-thiogalactopyranoside (IPTG). lac repressor encoded by lacI
   4250..4280    -  promoter       lac promoter: promoter for the E. coli lac operon
   4295..4316    -  protein_bind   CAP binding site: CAP binding activates transcription in the presence of cAMP. E. coli catabolite activator protein
   4329..4421    -  CDS            lacI (fragment): lac repressor; lacI; The lac repressor binds to the lac operator to inhibit transcription in E. coli. This inhibition can be relieved by adding lactose or isopropyl-β-D-thiogalactopyranoside (IPTG).
   4449..4660    +  promoter       EF-1α core promoter: core promoter for human elongation factor EF-1α
   5417..5620    +  intron         EF-1α intron A: truncated intron upstream of the start codon of human EF-1α
   5651..6367    +  CDS            mCitrine: mCitrine is a basic (constitutively fluorescent) yellow fluorescent protein published in 2001, derived from Aequorea victoria.
   6389..6407    -  promoter       SP6 promoter: promoter for bacteriophage SP6 RNA polymerase
   6461..6545    +  CDS            large T antigen (fragment): large T antigen from SV40 (simian virus 40)
   6568..6689    +  polyA_signal   SV40 poly(A) signal: SV40 polyadenylation signal
   6696..6773    -  rep_origin     M13 ori (fragment): M13 bacteriophage origin of replication; arrow indicates direction of (+) strand synthesis
   6794..6817    -  misc_feature   bom (fragment): basis of mobility region from pBR322
   7021..7041    +  polyA_signal   bGH poly(A) signal (fragment): bovine growth hormone polyadenylation signal
   7103..7190    -  rep_origin     ori (fragment): high-copy-number ColE1/pMB1/pBR322/pUC origin of replication
   7192..7233    +  polyA_signal   bGH poly(A) signal (fragment): bovine growth hormone polyadenylation signal
   7313..7333    +  polyA_signal   bGH poly(A) signal (fragment): bovine growth hormone polyadenylation signal
   7395..7983    -  rep_origin     ori: high-copy-number ColE1/pMB1/pBR322/pUC origin of replication
   8154..9014    -  CDS            AmpR: β-lactamase; bla; confers resistance to ampicillin, carbenicillin, and related antibiotics
   9015..9119    -  promoter       AmpR promoter: bla
   9178..9230    -  misc_feature   bom (fragment): basis of mobility region from pBR322
   9385..161     +  enhancer       CMV enhancer (across the origin): human cytomegalovirus immediate early enhancer
