[The description below was written by a language model from this plasmid's Addgene catalogue record and pLannotate feature annotations shown in this document.]
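Description:
CMV+ (mScarlet-I) plasmid with onboard mCitrine cassette is a mammalian expression and synthetic-biology construct of roughly 9.6 kb built on the pcDNA5/FRT backbone. It is maintained in E. coli as a high-copy plasmid through a ColE1/pUC-type origin and an ampicillin resistance gene. For mammalian cells it carries an FRT site placed directly upstream of a hygromycin resistance coding sequence followed by an SV40 polyadenylation signal. As the depositor notes, this marker is not expressed from the free plasmid. It becomes active only after Flp recombinase-mediated integration of the plasmid into a chromosomal FRT site, the usual arrangement for making single-copy, site-specific stable lines.

The plasmid contains two independent fluorescent reporter units. The first is the circuit output cassette: the CMV enhancer and promoter carry a TetO2 operator element (pCMV-tetO2), followed by the rabbit β-globin intron II in the 5' UTR, the red fluorescent protein mScarlet-I, a WPRE in the 3' UTR to boost transcript processing and expression, and a bGH polyadenylation signal. The tet operators make this promoter compatible with Tet repressor-based regulation, but no repressor gene is annotated here. The second unit is a separate EF-1α promoter (with its intron) driving the yellow fluorescent protein mCitrine, terminated by SV40 and bGH polyadenylation sequences. According to the record, mScarlet-I reports circuit output while mCitrine reports plasmid dosage, so output can be compared with copy number cell by cell. The plasmid comes from work on a synthetic circuit that buffers gene dosage variation between mammalian cells. Several short annotated fragments (lac, SP6, f1/M13, ble) appear to be backbone or cloning remnants.
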