Addgene plasmid #169743: CMV+ (mScarlet-I) plasmid with onboard mCitrine cassette
Purpose: CMV+ circuit plasmid that encodes mScarlet-I to report the circuit output levels. This plasmid also encodes a separate mCitrine expression cassette to monitor plasmid dosage.
Depositing lab: Francois St-Pierre. Depositing organization: Baylor College of Medicine. Publication: A synthetic circuit for buffering gene dosage variation between individual mammalian cells. Yang J, Lee J, Land MA, Lai S, Igoshin OA, St-Pierre F. Nat Commun. 2021 Jul 5;12(1):4132. doi: 10.1038/s41467-021-23889-0. PubMed 34226556.
Backbone
  Vector backbone: pcDNA5/FRT
  Backbone manufacturer: Invitrogen
  Backbone size w/o insert (bp): 8894
  Total vector size (bp): 9593
  Modifications to backbone: TetO2 site and rabbit beta-globin intron II (bGlob intron) are added to the 5' UTR. Woodchuck hepatitis virus post-transcriptional regulatory element (WPRE) is added to the 3' UTR. This plasmid also has a separate mCitrine expression cassette: EF1a promoter-mCitrine-SV40 terminator-bGH terminator.
  Vector type: Mammalian Expression, Synthetic Biology
  Selectable markers: Hygromycin
Growth in bacteria
  Bacterial resistance: Ampicillin, 100 μg/mL
  Growth temperature: 37°C
  Growth strain: DH5alpha
  Copy number: High Copy
Gene/Insert
  Gene/Insert name: mScarlet-I
  Insert size (bp): 699
  Promoter: pCMV-tetO2
  Cloning method: Gibson Cloning
  Sequencing primers: 5′ cgcaaatgggcggtaggcgtg; 3′ caaaggcattaaagcagcgtatc
Terms and licenses: Academic/Nonprofit Terms; Industry Terms: Not Available to Industry
Depositor comments: Note that although the plasmid encodes a hygromycin resistance gene, it is not expressed from the plasmid. It is only expressed after Flp recombinase-mediated chromosomal integration of the plasmid.
How to cite: CMV+ (mScarlet-I) plasmid with onboard mCitrine cassette was a gift from Francois St-Pierre (Addgene plasmid # 169743 ; http://n2t.net/addgene:169743 ; RRID:Addgene_169743)
